>Addgene plasmid #26390 | pdestRG5273Neo | depositor full sequence | sequence record 12438 | Author sequence
CATTTCTAAATTTTAGTTTAATAAAAAAATTTTAAAATAATACGAGTTTTGAGACTAACTTTCAATAAAA
ACCAAAAAATTGCTTCAAAAAAGAGCTCGCGCCGATTTACGATAAACACAGCGCGCTACGACACTCCGAA
AACCGCGCCGCACCATTACATTCTCCGCCCCACCGCACGGTTTGCGGAAGGCGATGAAATTGCTGGGCCT
AAAATTTTAACCCTTTTTTTCCCGTTTTTCAACTGTTTTCCCGATTTTTTCGATATTTTTTTCAGGTTTT
TAGTTAGAAAAGTATATAAAAATTGCATTATTTGTAGTTTTCGCTCGTAATTTGTGATAGAAAACGGCCA
ATTTGCCTAGATTTGTGATTCTACCAAGTGGAATTTTTGGGAAAATATCAATATTCCACGATTTTTATTC
AAATCATAACGTTTCGAAATTATCAGCTTAAATAAAACTAAAATAAATAATAAAATACTAAAAACCCTGA
ATTTCTCGGTTCTCGGTTCAGCTTGAGTTCGTTCTATACACGTTATCGATTTTTGTCATTTCGTTTAATC
ATGGGTTTTGATTCATTTTAAATATGAAATTTGATTTATTCCTCGTTTCGAAGTTGGTTTGTCTTGTCCG
GCCGGTAAACAAATGTTATTAAAAAAAATAATAAATTTCGAAATTTTTCGTAATGTTCCGCAATCGTGTT
TTTCCGTTTATCTCGTCTTCCCTTCCTTCAAATATACTATTTATTTTCTCAATTCACATATTTTCAGCCA
GCCCTGCTCAACAAGTGGAATAAAAATGATTGAACAAGATGGATTGCACGCAGGTTCTCCGGCCGCTTGG
GTGGAGAGGCTATTCGGCTATGACTGGGCACAACAGACAATCGGCTGCTCTGATGCCGCCGTGTTCCGGC
TGTCAGCGCAGGGGCGCCCGGTTCTTTTTGTCAAGACCGACCTGTCCGGTGCCCTGAATGAACTGCAGGA
CGAGGCAGCGCGGCTATCGTGGCTGGCCACGACGGGCGTTCCTTGCGCAGCTGTGCTCGACGTTGTCACT
GAAGCGGGAAGGGACTGGCTGCTATTGGGCGAAGTGCCGGGGCAGGATCTCCTGTCATCTCACCTTGCTC
CTGCCGAGAAAGTATCCATCATGGCTGATGCAATGCGGCGGCTGCATACGCTTGATCCGGCTACCTGCCC
ATTCGACCACCAAGCGAAACATCGCATCGAGCGAGCACGTACTCGGATGGAAGCCGGTCTTGTCGATCAG
GATGATCTGGACGAAGAGCATCAGGGGCTCGCACCAGCCGAACTGTTCGCCAGGCTCAAGGCGCGCATGC
CCGACGGCGAGGATCTCGTCGTGACCCATGGCGATGCCTGCTTGCCGAATATCATGGTGGAAAATGGCCG
CTTTTCTGGATTCATCGACTGTGGCCGGCTGGGTGTGGCGGACCGCTATCAGGACATAGCGTTGGCTACC
CGTGATATTGCTGAAGAGCTTGGCGGCGAATGGGCTGACCGCTTCCTCGTGCTTTACGGTATCGCCGCTC
CCGATTCGCAGCGCATCGCCTTCTATCGCCTTCTTGACGAGTTCTTCTGAGTCCAATTACTCTTCAACAT
CCCTACATGCTCTTTCTCCCTGTGCTCCCACCCCCTATTTTTGTTATTATCAAAAAACTTCTCTTAATTT
CTTTGTTTTTTAGCTTCTTTTAAGCCACCTCTAACAATGAAATTGTGTAGATTCAAAAATAGAATTAATT
CGTAATAAAAAGTCGAAAAAAATTGTGCTCCCTCCCCCCATTAATAATAATTCTATCCCAAAATCTACAC
AATGTTCTGTGTACACTTCTTATGTTTTTTACTTCTGATAAATTTTTTTGAAACATCATAGAAAAAACCG
CACACAAAATACCTTATCATATGTTACGTTTCAGTTTATGACCGCAATTTTTATTTCTTCGCACGTCTGG
GCCTCTCATGACGTCAAATCATGCTCATCGTGAAAAAGTTTTGGAGTATTTTTGGAATTTTTCAATCAAG
TGAAAGTTTATGAAATTAATTTTCCTGCTTTTGCTTTTTGGGGTTTCCCCTATTGTTTGTCAAGATTTCG
AGGACGGCGTTTTTCTTGCTAAAATCACAAGTATTGATGAGCACGATGCAAGAAAGATCGGAAGAAGGTT
TGGGTTTGAGGCTCAGTGGAAGGTGAGTAGAAGTTGATAATTTGAAAGTGGAGTAGTGTCTATGGGGTTT
TTGCCTTAAATGACAGAATACATTCCCAATATACCAAACATAACTGTTTCTCGAGGTCGACGGTATCGAT
AAGCTTGATATCGAATTCCTGCAGCCCGGGTAGATTACATCAAGCTCAAGAATTTTTAGTTTAACCTCGT
TTTTATGTCTAGGGATTGTTTTCCTGAGCGGATTGTATCCAATGCACCCACAGCTAAATCTGAAAATTAG
ATTTCAGTGAAAGTTTTGAAGGATTCATGACGTGGACCCACTTGAAAGTCAACCTCTCCATATGTTACAT
GTCCTTTCAAGTAAATTACAGACAGTTCAAAAAAGCAAAGAATATTTAGGAAAACATGAGTGGGCCGAAG
AAATACGACACCCTCAATCCGAATTCCGTCATAAATCAAAAGTTCTTGAAATTTTGCAAAGTACTCTAAC
ATTGTTATTACGCGCCGCGGCGTAGCTTTTTTTAAAAGTTTCAGCTGGTAGTAGAAACTGAATGAGAGAA
CAAATTAAACTCCGAATTATGGAAATAGACAATAGACTCCGCCGCCCTTTTGATAGTGCTACTATGCAAC
GTGATTTGCACATATAAATTCATGTAGCCAAGTTTTTTGATCTCTTAATTGCAAGTTTCAAAATTTTCAT
CGCAACTACACGTCTTTGTCTTGTGTCACGAGTAGCGTCACAAACTCCCATCTCAAACATTACTCATTGA
AAACGCAATCAGTTAAGCACTAGATTAACCCTTAATCTGATCCACAACCTGAAAGTGATCTTCAAATAAA
AATTCAAAAGGAGGTGGCTCGATTGAGCACTTGTTTTATGTCATATGGGATTTTAGTAAGCAAAGTTCTT
ATTTTGCTTTTATTTGGCGTTTTTTTTTGGGGATTTTGAAAAAAAAAACGTTTTACTAATTATTGCAATA
TTTACCTAGGGATGAGAATTTTCAAACTTCCATTTTGTTTGAAACATAAGTATTAAAATATTATTAGAAG
GTTCTTTCTTTCTGCAGCTGACCTGTTTGAGACACATTTTTTTATTTTATTTATAAAAATTGATGATTCT
TGTTGCCGTTTCCACAATGTCCTCATTCAGTAAACTTGTGAGATTACAATTTTATTTCGTTTGTGTCTCC
TGTTTTTTAAAATTCAATTATTTTTTAAATACATACCATATGCCGTTTCTTTTCAATATTTACATCTGTC
TGGTAAATGATGTGTATTAATTTATTAGTTAGTCATTTGTTTTCTTTTTCATTCAACTATTTTCATTACT
CTCCCACGTTTTTCCAACCAATCGCGTCGACGGAAATGTAAAATGTGAGATATTGTGCGGCTTCTTCTTT
TAAATTCGCCATAATTTATTTCACTCTTTCGGTCACACGATTTTTTTTCCACAATTGGCACCTTAAATTT
GACGAGGCTAAGAAACCAAAGGTCCTCCTGCTTTCCGGTGACTCGCTTATAGTATCTGAGTGCTAGTAAA
CAAAGTTCTTGGAACTTGTGTAAAGCTTAATGAAGGATCCAGAATATGTGATTACTGCCTGCTTCTAATT
ACATAGAGGATATGATGCGCAAATTTTTGAAAGAGCGATAGTTCAGTTTAGTTTCGGCTGTGAGTGGCAG
CGCATCTTTTATTGCTTCGATTGTTTTGTTCCTCATCTCATTTCTTACAAAGTCCAGATATTTAGAGTGA
CGATGCCCATCATCCGCGGCCGCCACCGCGGTGGAGCTCCAGCTTTTGTTCCCTTTAGTGAGGGTTAATT
TCGAGCTTGGCGTAATCATGGTCATAGCTGTTTCCTGTGTGAAATTGTTATCCGCTCACAATTCCACACA
ACATACGAGCCGGAAGCATAAAGTGTAAAGCCTGGGGTGCCTAATGAGTGAGCTAACTCACATTAATTGC
GTTGCGCTCACTGCCCGCTTTCCAGTCGGGAAACCTGTCGTGCCAGCTGCATTAATGAATCGGCCAACGC
GCGGGGAGAGGCGGTTTGCGTATTGGGCGCTCTTCCGCTTCCTCGCTCACTGACTCGCTGCGCTCGGTCG
TTCGGCTGCGGCGAGCGGTATCAGCTCACTCAAAGGCGGTAATACGGTTATCCACAGAATCAGGGGATAA
CGCAGGAAAGAACATGTGAGCAAAAGGCCAGCAAAAGGCCAGGAACCGTAAAAAGGCCGCGTTGCTGGCG
TTTTTCCATAGGCTCCGCCCCCCTGACGAGCATCACAAAAATCGACGCTCAAGTCAGAGGTGGCGAAACC
CGACAGGACTATAAAGATACCAGGCGTTTCCCCCTGGAAGCTCCCTCGTGCGCTCTCCTGTTCCGACCCT
GCCGCTTACCGGATACCTGTCCGCCTTTCTCCCTTCGGGAAGCGTGGCGCTTTCTCATAGCTCACGCTGT
AGGTATCTCAGTTCGGTGTAGGTCGTTCGCTCCAAGCTGGGCTGTGTGCACGAACCCCCCGTTCAGCCCG
ACCGCTGCGCCTTATCCGGTAACTATCGTCTTGAGTCCAACCCGGTAAGACACGACTTATCGCCACTGGC
AGCAGCCACTGGTAACAGGATTAGCAGAGCGAGGTATGTAGGCGGTGCTACAGAGTTCTTGAAGTGGTGG
CCTAACTACGGCTACACTAGAAGGACAGTATTTGGTATCTGCGCTCTGCTGAAGCCAGTTACCTTCGGAA
AAAGAGTTGGTAGCTCTTGATCCGGCAAACAAACCACCGCTGGTAGCGGTGGTTTTTTTGTTTGCAAGCA
GCAGATTACGCGCAGAAAAAAAGGATCTCAAGAAGATCCTTTGATCTTTTCTACGGGGTCTGACGCTCAG
TGGAACGAAAACTCACGTTAAGGGATTTTGGTCATGAGATTATCAAAAAGGATCTTCACCTAGATCCTTT
TAAATTAAAAATGAAGTTTTAAATCAATCTAAAGTATATATGAGTAAACTTGGTCTGACAGTTACCAATG
CTTAATCAGTGAGGCACCTATCTCAGCGATCTGTCTATTTCGTTCATCCATAGTTGCCTGACTCCCCGTC
GTGTAGATAACTACGATACGGGAGGGCTTACCATCTGGCCCCAGTGCTGCAATGATACCGCGAGACCCAC
GCTCACCGGCTCCAGATTTATCAGCAATAAACCAGCCAGCCGGAAGGGCCGAGCGCAGAAGTGGTCCTGC
AACTTTATCCGCCTCCATCCAGTCTATTAATTGTTGCCGGGAAGCTAGAGTAAGTAGTTCGCCAGTTAAT
AGTTTGCGCAACGTTGTTGCCATTGCTACAGGCATCGTGGTGTCACGCTCGTCGTTTGGTATGGCTTCAT
TCAGCTCCGGTTCCCAACGATCAAGGCGAGTTACATGATCCCCCATGTTGTGCAAAAAAGCGGTTAGCTC
CTTCGGTCCTCCGATCGTTGTCAGAAGTAAGTTGGCCGCAGTGTTATCACTCATGGTTATGGCAGCACTG
CATAATTCTCTTACTGTCATGCCATCCGTAAGATGCTTTTCTGTGACTGGTGAGTACTCAACCAAGTCAT
TCTGAGAATAGTGTATGCGGCGACCGAGTTGCTCTTGCCCGGCGTCAATACGGGATAATACCGCGCCACA
TAGCAGAACTTTAAAAGTGCTCATCATTGGAAAACGTTCTTCGGGGCGAAAACTCTCAAGGATCTTACCG
CTGTTGAGATCCAGTTCGATGTAACCCACTCGTGCACCCAACTGATCTTCAGCATCTTTTACTTTCACCA
GCGTTTCTGGGTGAGCAAAAACAGGAAGGCAAAATGCCGCAAAAAAGGGAATAAGGGCGACACGGAAATG
TTGAATACTCATACTCTTCCTTTTTCAATATTATTGAAGCATTTATCAGGGTTATTGTCTCATGAGCGGA
TACATATTTGAATGTATTTAGAAAAATAAACAAATAGGGGTTCCGCGCACATTTCCCCGAAAAGTGCCAC
CTAAATTGTAAGCGTTAATATTTTGTTAAAATTCGCGTTAAATTTTTGTTAAATCAGCTCATTTTTTAAC
CAATAGGCCGAAATCGGCAAAATCCCTTATAAATCAAAAGAATAGACCGAGATAGGGT
[37 nt withheld, positions 6289-6325]
AAAGAACGTGGACTCCAACGTCAAAGG
[49 nt withheld, positions 6353-6401]
T
[91 nt withheld, positions 6403-6493]
G
[124 nt withheld, positions 6495-6618]
CCCATTCGCCATTCAGGCTGCGCAACTGTTGGGAAGGGCGATCGGTGCGGGCCTCTTCGCTATTACGCCA
GCTGGCGAAAGGGGGATGTGCTGCAAGGCGATTAAGTTGGGTAACGCCAGGGTTTTCCCAGTCACGACGT
TGTAAAACGACGGCCAGTGAATTGTAATACGACTCACTATAGGGCGAATTGGGTACCGTATTATAATTCC
AAAAACACAGTTTATTTGAAATATGCGCATAAAACCTTCGTTAGCATAGTCCATGACGGAACATAATGCG
CGAATCGCGAAAATAATTGTTTGCAATGCATTGTGCCTCATTTCGTTATTTACATATGTGTGCATCATGT
CCTTGGTTCCTGCCGATTACATTGTAAATGAACTGTGAAAGTACAGTGTACTTTGTCCTAGAAGGACACG
TTCTTTCTCATATTCGTGGATTTATTCGTGAAATTGAAAACTGACATTCACATATGTTTTTTCATGAGAA
TAGAAGTTGCAAGGTTCCCTGGATATTCAGTAATTACATTTTTACCAATGTCACACACTAAGGGGATTAA
GAAGGTCGGTATGAGGGTGGGTTGGGTGGCAAACGCAGTACGATTAATCTATGTACCTTTTCGCTTTCTC
ATCAACAAAATGGGCATTCTCTTCGAATTTACATAATTTCAAAATTACTTTTGTTTTTAATATAATCCTT
CGAATACATTACACCATTTTGCAATAAGTCATAGATCATCTTTTTTGAGAAACCTCGCTTTTCGTTAAAA
CTATACATTTAAACAAAACTCTCTTTAATAGAGAGCAATAATGAGGTGACGTTTAAATGAGTTTTTTGTA
TTAATTTTTAGCGGAAAGGAGAAGGAACTTGTGAAAAAAAAATTGAAAAGGAACGGGTTTAGTCTGCCAG
AATTCCTGAGTATTGTCAGTCTGACTTTATATTTTGAGCTCAGGTTCATAGTTTTTGGTTTCTAAATTAG
AACTAGCACAGGGCAGCTTACTACATATTAGTTTTGAACTTTTATTTTAATGATTATGTATTATATTCCC
ACACTTTTAAATAAAAATTTTATAGTTATAAAAATGAAAGCGTGAGGAATATTTATGTATTTTTAGGCGG
GGATATAATACACAAGTATATTTTTCAAAAATATATTTTCATCTTAATCTTTAAAATAGGAAGTGTAAGC
AATTTTATGATCTGACAACTAACAGGATTCACGCAGCACTATCAAAACCTTCACAGGGCGCAAAACAGCT
GCGATACAAACCGTATTTCTTCTATTAGTATGGTTGCAATACTATTTTTCGAAGGTCTTCCCGTATGCAA
TACTAATAGGGAGTCCAAGTCTAATAAGGAGGCCATAATGAAGAAATACGGTGTATAGTACCGCGCGAAA
CCCGGTAGACGTCGGGCCACGATAGTAATTACCCTTTCAACTTTAAAGACTTGTCAGAAAATGTGGATTT
AACTTTAACAGCAATATCAGTAACGTCCCTCAGATTTTCAATTTTCAATAATTTTTATTCCTGTCTATTT
TTCGCCTTTTCTAAATAGGAATAGTTAATGAAAATGTTCCTGCTTAAAATTGTATGATAATCATTATTTT
GCCTCGTCACTCAATTCGACGGGCCCAAAGCTGGTACCGGTCCGGAATTCCCGGGTCGAGATATCAACTT
TGTACAAGAAAGCTGGGTTACGGCCGACTAGTAGGAAACAGTTATGTTTGGTATATTGGGAATGTATTCT
GTCATTTAAGGCAAAAACCCCATAGACACTACTCCACTTTCAAATTATCAACTTCTACTCACCTTCCACT
GAGCCTCAAACCCAAACCTTCTTCCGATCTTTCTTGCATCGTGCTCATCAATACTTGTGATTTTAGCAAG
AAAAACGCCGTCCTCGAAACTCTTGACAAACAATAGGGGAAACCCCCAAAAAGCAAAAGCAGGAAAATTA
ATTTCATAAACTTTCACTTGATTGAAAAATTCCAAAAATACTCCAAAACTTTTTCACGATGAGCATGATT
TGACGTCATGAGAGGCCCAGACGTGCGAAGAAATAAAAATTGCGGTCATAAACTGAAACGTAACATATGA
TAAGGTATTTTGTGTGCGGTTTTTTCTATGATGTTTCAAAAAAAATTTATCAGAAGTAAAAAAAACATAA
GAAGTGTACACAGAACATTGTGTAGATTTTGGGATAGAATTATTATTAATGGGGGGAGGGAGCACAATTT
TTTTCGACTTTTTATTACGAATTAATTCTATTTTTGAATCTACACAATTTCATTGTTAGAGGTGACTTAA
AAGAAGCTAAAAAACAAAGAAATTAAGAAGAAGTTTTTTTGATAATAACAAAAATAGGGGGTGGGAGCAC
AGGGAGAAAGAGCATGTAGGGATGTTGAAGAGTAATTGGACTTAGAAGTCAGAGGCACGGGCGCGAGATG
CTGAAAATTTAAATATTACTCGTTAGTTAGTAGAACTCAGTTTAAACTTACTCTGATGACAGCGGCCCCT
ATTATTTTTGACACCAGACAAGTTGGTAATGGTAGCGACCGGCGCTCAGTTGGAATTCTACGAATGCTAT
TTGTATAGTTCATCCATGCCATGTGTAATCCCAGCAGCTGTTACAAACTCAAGAAGGACCATGTGGTCTC
TCTTTTCGTTGGGATCTTTCGAAAGGGCAGATTGTGTGGACAGGTAATGGTTGTCTGGTAAAAGGACAGG
GCCATCGCCAATTGGAGTATTTTGTTGATAATGGTCTGCTAGTTGAACGCTTCCATCTTCAATGTTGTGT
CTAATTTTGAAGTTCTGAAAATTTAAATCAGATTAGTTAGTTAGTAAAATCATGTTTAAACTTACAACTT
TGATTCCATTCTTTTGTTTGTCTGCCATGATGTATACATTGTGTGAGTTATAGTTGTATTCCAATTTGTG
TCCAAGAATGTTTCCATCTTCTTTAAAATCAATACCTTTTAACTCGATTCTATTAACAAGGGTATCACCT
TCAAACTTGACTTCAGCACCTGAAAATTTAAATATGTATGGTTAGTTAGTACCGAACTGTTTAAACTTAC
GTGTCTTGTAGTTCCCGTCATCTTTGAAAAATATAGTTCTTTCCTGTACATAACCTTCGGGCATGGCACT
CTTGAAAAAGTCATGCCGTTTCATATGATCTGGGTATCTCGAGAAGCATTGAACACCATAACAGAAAGTA
GTGACAAGTGTTGGCTGAAAATTTAAATAATCAGGGTTAGTTAGTATATATATGTTTAAACTTACCCATG
GAACAGGTAGTTTTCCAGTAGTGCAAATAAATTTAAGGGTAAGTTTTCCGTATGTTGCATCACCTTCACC
CTCTCCACTGACAGAAAATTTGTGCCCATTAACATCACCATCTAATTCAACAAGAATTGGGACAACTCCA
GTGAAAAGTTCTTCTCCTTTACTCATTTTTTCTACCGGTACCTTACGCTTCTTCTTTGGAGCAGTCAAGC
CTGCTTTTTTGTACAAAGTTGGCATTATAAAAAAGCATTGCTTATCAATTTGTTGCAACGAACAGGTCAC
TATCAGTCAAAATAAAATCATTATTTGGAGCTCTAGAGCGTCGACTAAGTTGGCAGCATCACCCGACGCA
CTTTGCGCCGAATAAATACCTGTGACGGAAGATCACTTCGCAGAATAAATAAATCCTGGTGTCCCTGTTG
ATACCGGGAAGCCCTGGGCCAACTTTTGGCGAAAATGAGACGTTGATCGGCACGTAAGAGGTTCCAACTT
TCACCATAATGAAATAAGATCACTACCGGGCGTATTTTTTGAGTTATCGAGATTTTCAGGAGCTAAGGAA
GCTAAAATGGAGAAAAAAATCACTGGATATACCACCGTTGATATATCCCAATGGCATCGTAAAGAACATT
TTGAGGCATTTCAGTCAGTTGCTCAATGTACCTATAACCAGACCGTTCAGCTGGATATTACGGCCTTTTT
AAAGACCGTAAAGAAAAATAAGCACAAGTTTTATCCGGCCTTTATTCACATTCTTGCCCGCCTGATGAAT
GCTCATCCGGAATTCCGTATGGCAATGAAAGACGGTGAGCTGGTGATATGGGATAGTGTTCACCCTTGTT
ACACCGTTTTCCATGAGCAAACTGAAACGTTTTCATCGCTCTGGAGTGAATACCACGACGATTTCCGGCA
GTTTCTACACATATATTCGCAAGATGTGGCGTGTTACGGTGAAAACCTGGCCTATTTCCCTAAAGGGTTT
ATTGAGAATATGTTTTTCGTCTCAGCCAATCCCTGGGTGAGTTTCACCAGTTTTGATTTAAACGTGGCCA
ATATGGACAACTTCTTCGCCCCCGTTTTCACCATGGGCAAATATTATACGCAAGGCGACAAGGTGCTGAT
GCCGCTGGCGATTCAGGTTCATCATGCCGTCTGTGATGGCTTCCATGTCGGCAGAATGCTTAATGAATTA
CAACAGTACTGCGATGAGTGGCAGGGCGGGGCGTAATCGCGTGGATCCGGCTTACTAAAAGCCAGATAAC
AGTATGCGTATTTGCGCGCTGATTTTTGCGGTATAAGAATATATACTGATATGTATACCCGAAGTATGTC
AAAAAGAGGTGTGCTATGAAGCAGCGTATTACAGTGACAGTTGACAGCGACAGCTATCAGTTGCTCAAGG
CATATATGATGTCAATATCTCCGGTCTGGTAAGCACAACCATGCAGAATGAAGCCCGTCGTCTGCGTGCC
GAACGCTGGAAAGCGGAAAATCAGGAAGGGATGGCTGAGGTCGCCCGGTTTATTGAAATGAACGGCTCTT
TTGCTGACGAGAACAGGGACTGGTGAAATGCAGTTTAAGGTTTACACCTATAAAAGAGAGAGCCGTTATC
GTCTGTTTGTGGATGTACAGAGTGATATTATTGACACGCCCGGGCGACGGATGGTGATCCCCCTGGCCAG
TGCACGTCTGCTGTCAGATAAAGTCTCCCGTGAACTTTACCCGGTGGTGCATATCGGGGATGAAAGCTGG
CGCATGATGACCACCGATATGGCCAGTGTGCCGGTCTCCGTTATCGGGGAAGAAGTGGCTGATCTCAGCC
ACCGCGAAAATGACATCAAAAACGCCATTAACCTGATGTTCTGGGGAATATAAATGTCAGGCTCCCTTAT
ACACAGCCAGTCTGCAGGTCGATACAGTAGAAATTACAGAAACTTTATCACGTTTAGTAAGTATAGAGGC
TGAAAATCCAGATGAAGCCGAACGACTTGTAAGAGAAAAGTATAAGAGTTGTGAAATTGTTCTTGATGCA
GATGATTTTCAGGACTATGACACTAGCGTATATGAATAGGTAGATGTTTTTATTTTGTCACACAAAAAAG
AGGCTCGCACCTCTTTTTCTTATTTCTTTTTATGATTTAATACGGCATTGAGGACAATAGCGAGTAGGCT
GGATACGACGATTCCGTTTGAGAAGAACATTTGGAAGGCTGTCGGTCGAGCTCGAATTCTACAGGTCACT
AATACCATCTAAGTAGTTGATTCATAGTGACTGCATATGTTGTGTTTTACAGTATTATGTAGTCTGTTTT
TTATGCAAAATCTAATTTAATATATTGATATTTATATCATTTTACGTTTCTCGTTCAACTTTTCTATACA
AAGTTGATATCACTAGTCGGCGGCCGCTCTAGAGGATCCAAGGGCC
Features (pLannotate 1.2.2; 26 found; start..end, strand, type, name):
    796..1587    +  CDS            neo: KKA2_KLEPN - Also known as kan, nptII. Experimental evidence at protein level: Swiss-Prot protein existence level 1. Resistance to kanamycin, neomycin, paromomycin, ribostamycin, butirosin and gentamicin B. From Klebsiella pneumoniae.
   2040..2192    +  CDS            aex-5 (fragment): AEX5_CAEEL - Also known as kpc-3 From Caenorhabditis elegans.
   2290..2340    -  misc_feature   MCS (fragment): pBluescript multiple cloning site
   3936..3959    -  misc_feature   MCS (fragment): pBluescript multiple cloning site
   3972..3990    -  promoter       T3 promoter: promoter for bacteriophage T3 RNA polymerase
   4033..4055    -  protein_bind   lac operator (fragment): The lac repressor binds to the lac operator to inhibit transcription in E. coli. This inhibition can be relieved by adding lactose or isopropyl-β-D-thiogalactopyranoside (IPTG). lac repressor encoded by lacI
   4059..4089    -  promoter       lac promoter: promoter for the E. coli lac operon
   4104..4125    -  protein_bind   CAP binding site: CAP binding activates transcription in the presence of cAMP. E. coli catabolite activator protein
   4138..4230    -  CDS            lacI (fragment): lac repressor; lacI; The lac repressor binds to the lac operator to inhibit transcription in E. coli. This inhibition can be relieved by adding lactose or isopropyl-β-D-thiogalactopyranoside (IPTG).
   4413..5001    -  rep_origin     ori: high-copy-number ColE1/pMB1/pBR322/pUC origin of replication
   5172..6032    -  CDS            AmpR: β-lactamase; bla; confers resistance to ampicillin, carbenicillin, and related antibiotics
   6033..6137    -  promoter       AmpR promoter: bla
   6190..6618    -  rep_origin     f1 ori (sequence partly withheld): f1 bacteriophage origin of replication; arrow indicates direction of (+) strand synthesis
   6623..6780    -  CDS            lacZα (fragment): LacZα fragment of β-galactosidase; lacZ fragment
   6783..6801    +  promoter       T7 promoter: promoter for bacteriophage T7 RNA polymerase
   8295..8316    +  protein_bind   attB2 (fragment): mutant version of attB; recombination site for the Gateway® BP reaction BP Clonase™
   8431..8526    -  CDS            aex-5 (fragment): AEX5_CAEEL - Also known as kpc-3 From Caenorhabditis elegans.
   9211..10071   -  CDS            sg25: sg25 is a basic (constitutively fluorescent) green fluorescent protein published in 1997, derived from Aequorea victoria.
  10116..10215   -  protein_bind   attL1: mutant version of attL; recombination site for the Gateway® LR reaction LR Clonase™
  10372..10474   +  promoter       cat promoter: promoter of the E. coli cat gene encoding chloramphenicol acetyltransferase
  10475..11134   +  CDS            CmR: chloramphenicol acetyltransferase; cat; confers resistance to chloramphenicol
  11313..11471   +  CDS            ccdA (fragment): CCDA_ECO57 - Also known as H, letA. Experimental evidence at protein level: Swiss-Prot protein existence level 1. Antitoxin component of a type II toxin-antitoxin (TA) system which inhibits the post-segregational killing (PSK) of plasmid-free cells, also referred to as a plasmid addiction system. Binds to and blocks the activity of CcdB; will also remove bound CcdB protein from the CcdB-GyrA complex by forming a CcdA-CcdB complex, a process termed rejuvenation. Functions as a transcriptional corepressor for the ccdAB operon, repression also requires CcdB (By similarity). From Escherichia coli
  11476..11778   +  CDS            ccdB: CCDB_ECOLI - Also known as G, letB, letD. Experimental evidence at protein level: Swiss-Prot protein existence level 1. Toxic component of a type II toxin-antitoxin (TA) system, functioning in plasmid maintainence. Responsible for the post- segregational killing (PSK) of plasmid-free cells, also referred to as a plasmid addiction system. Half-life of over 2 hours. Cell killing by CcdB is accompanied by filamentation, defects in chromosome and plasmid segregation, defects in cell division, formation of anucleate cells, decreased DNA synthesis and plasmid loss. Interferes with the activity of DN
  11822..11974   +  CDS            dpnD (fragment): DPND_STRPN - Protein predicted: Swiss-Prot protein existence level 4. From Streptococcus pneumoniae serotype 4 (strain ATCC BAA-334 / TIGR4).
  12171..12290   -  protein_bind   attR1: mutant version of attR; recombination site for the Gateway® LR reaction LR Clonase™
  12274..12294   -  protein_bind   attB4: mutant version of attB; core recombination site for the Gateway® BP reaction BP Clonase™
