[The description below was written by a language model from this plasmid's Addgene catalogue record and pLannotate feature annotations shown in this document.]
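Description:
pdestRG5273Neo is an empty Gateway-style destination vector built on a pBluescript (pBS) backbone for making transgenic C. elegans under antibiotic selection. The depositor's full sequence is 12,334 nt. The backbone carries a ColE1/pUC-type origin, an f1 origin, the bla ampicillin-resistance gene with its promoter, remnants of the lacZα/lac promoter region and pBluescript polylinker, and flanking T3 and T7 promoters. Although the annotated origin is of the high-copy type, the catalogue lists the plasmid as low copy and the depositor notes that it grows extremely slowly.

The cloning site is a counter-selectable cassette containing a chloramphenicol acetyltransferase gene with its cat promoter and the ccdB toxin gene. It is bordered by Gateway recombination sequences, which the automated annotation calls attR1/attB4 on one side and attL1 on the other, with a partial attB2 further along; the exact att specificities should therefore be checked against the sequence. Because ccdB poisons ordinary E. coli, the vector is maintained in a ccdB-tolerant strain under combined ampicillin and chloramphenicol selection. Replacing the cassette by recombination removes the toxin. Immediately adjacent to the cassette lies a green fluorescent protein coding sequence derived from Aequorea victoria, so an inserted fragment such as a promoter would presumably drive a GFP reporter, though the record does not state this explicitly.

The distinguishing element is a neo (nptII) aminoglycoside phosphotransferase gene, which allows transformed worms to be selected with G418. The promoter driving neo is not annotated. Short fragments matching C. elegans aex-5 are detected near both neo and GFP and probably reflect worm-derived flanking sequence. Their role is not stated.
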