Addgene plasmid #26390: pdestRG5273Neo
Purpose: (Empty Backbone)
Depositing lab: Denis Dupuy. Depositing organization: Delegation INSERM Nouvelle-Aquitaine. Publication: An antibiotic selection marker for nematode transgenesis. Giordano-Santini R, Milstein S, Svrzikapa N, Tu D, Johnsen R, Baillie D, Vidal M, Dupuy D. Nat Methods. 2010 Sep;7(9):721-3. doi: 10.1038/nmeth.1494. Epub 2010 Aug 22. PubMed 20729841.
Backbone
  Vector backbone: pBS
  Vector type: Bacterial Expression, Worm Expression
  Selectable markers: Neomycin (select with G418)
Growth in bacteria
  Bacterial resistance: Chloramphenicol and Ampicillin, 25 & 100 μg/mL
  Growth temperature: 37°C
  Growth strain: ccdB Survival
  Growth instructions: ccdB resistant bacteria ex: DB3.1 E. coli
  Copy number: Low Copy
Gene/Insert
  Gene/Insert name: None
  Species: C. elegans (nematode)
  Cloning method: Restriction Enzyme
  Sequencing primers: 5′ N/A
Terms and licenses: Academic/Nonprofit Terms; Industry Terms: Not Available to Industry
Depositor comments: extremely slow growing.
How to cite: pdestRG5273Neo was a gift from Denis Dupuy (Addgene plasmid # 26390 ; http://n2t.net/addgene:26390 ; RRID:Addgene_26390)
