>Addgene plasmid #26390 | pdestRG5273Neo | addgene partial sequence | sequence record 32264 | 26390 with CAT-R
ATCAACGGTGGTATATCCAGTGATTTTTTTCTCCATTTTAGCTTCCTTAGCTCCTGAAAATCTCGATAAC
TCAAAAAATACGCCCGGTAGTGATCTTATTTCATTATGGTGAAAGTTGGAACCTCTTACGTGCCGATCAA
CGTCTCATTTTCGCCAAAAGTTGGCCCAGGGCTTCCCGGTATCAACAGGGACACCAGGATTTATTTATTC
TGCGAAGTGATCTTCCGTCACAGGTATTTATTCGGCGCAAAGTGCGTCGGGTGATGCTGCCAACTTAGTC
GACGCTCTAGAGCTCCAAATAATGATTTTATTTTGACTGATAGTGACCTGTTCGTTGCAACAAATTGATA
AGCAATGCTTTTTTATAATGCCAACTTTGTACAAAAAAGCAGGCTTGACTGCTCCAAAGAAGAAGCGTAA
GGTACCGGTAGAAAAAATGAGTAAAGGAGAAGAACTTTTCACTGGAGTTGTCCCAATTCTTGTTGAATTA
GATGGTGATGTTAATGGGCACAAATTTTCTGTCAGTGGAGAGGGTGAAGGTGATGCAACATACGGAAAAC
TTACCCTTAAATTTATTTGCACTACTGGAAAACTACCTGTTCCATGGGTAAGTTTAAACATATATATACT
AACTAACCCTGATTATTTAAATTTTCAGCCAACACTTGTCACTACTTTCTGTTATGGTGTTCAATGCTTC
TCGAGATACCCAGATCATATGAAACGGCATGACTTTTTCAAGAGTGCCATGCCCGAAGGTTATGTACAGG
AAAGAACTATATTTTTCAAAGATGACGGGAACTACAAGACACGTAAGTTTAAACAGTTCGGTACTAACTA
ACCATACATATTTAAATTTTCAGGTGCTGAAGTCAAGTTTGAG
