>Addgene plasmid #26390 | pdestRG5273Neo | addgene partial sequence | sequence record 32265 | 26390 with Neo-R
GCATCCATCTTGTTCATCATTTTTATTCCACTTGTTGAGCAGGGCTGGCTGAAAATATGTGAATTGAGAA
AATAAATAGTATATTTGAAGGAAGGGAAGACGAGATAAACGGAAAAACACGATTGCGGAACATTACGAAA
AATTTCGAAATTTATTATTTTTTTTAATAACATTTGTTTACCGGCCGGACAAGACAAACCAACTTCGAAA
CGAGGAATAAATCAAATTTCATATTTAAAATGAATCAAAACCCATGATTAAACGAAATGACAAAAATCGA
TAACGTGTATAGAACGAACTCAAGCTGAACCGAGAACCGAGAAATTCAGGGTTTTTAGTATTTTATTATT
TATTTTAGTTTTATTTAAGCTGATAATTTCGAAACGTTATGATTTGAATAAAAATCGTGGAATATTGATA
TTTTCCCAAAAATTCCACTTGGTAGAATCACAAATCTAGGCAAATTGGCCGTTTTCTATCACAAATTACG
AGCGAAAACTACAAATAATGCAATTTTTATATACTTTTCTAACTAAAAACCTGAAAAAAATATCGAAAAA
ATCGGGAAAACAGTTGAAAAACGGGAAAAAAAGGGTTAAAATTTTAGGCCCAGCAATTTCATCGCCTTCC
GCAAACCGTGCGGTGGGGCGGAGAATGTAATGGTGCGGCGCGGTTTTCGGAGTGTCGTAGCGCGCTGTGT
TTATCGTAAATCGGCGCGAGCTCTTTTTTGAAGCAATTTTTTGGTTTTTATTGAAAGTTAGTCTCAAAAC
TCGTATTATTTTAAAATTTTTTTATTAAACTAAAATTTAGAAATGTTAAGGGCCCTTGGATCCTCTAGAG
CGGCCGCCGACTAGTGATATCCACCTTGGTATAG
