>Addgene plasmid #26390 | pdestRG5273Neo | addgene partial sequence | sequence record 32266 | 26390 with Neo-F
GGGCTGACGCTTCCTCGTGCTTTACGGTATCGCCGCTCCCGATTCGCAGCGCATCGCCTTCTATCGCCTT
CTTGACGAGTTCTTCTGAGTCCAATTACTCTTCAACATCCCTACATGCTCTTTCTCCCTGTGCTCCCACC
CCCTATTTTTGTTATTATCAAAAAACTTCTCTTAATTTCTTTGTTTTTTAGCTTCTTTTAAGCCACCTCT
AACAATGAAATTGTGTAGATTCAAAAATAGAATTAATTCGTAATAAAAAGTCGAAAAAAATTGTGCTCCC
TCCCCCCATTAATAATAATTCTATCCCAAAATCTACACAATGTTCTGTGTACACTTCTTATGTTTTTTAC
TTCTGATAAATTTTTTTGAAACATCATAGAAAAAACCGCACACAAAATACCTTATCATATGTTACGTTTC
AGTTTATGACCGCAATTTTTATTTCTTCGCACGTCTGGGCCTCTCATGACGTCAAATCATGCTCATCGTG
AAAAAGTTTTGGAGTATTTTTGGAATTTTTCAATCAAGTGAAAGTTTATGAAATTAATTTTCCTGCTTTT
GCTTTTTGGGGTTTCCCCTATTGTTTGTCAAGATTTCGAGGACGGCGTTTTTCTTGCTAAAATCACAAGT
ATTGATGAGCACGATGCAAGAAAGATCGGAAGAAGGTTTGGGTTTGAGGCTCAGTGGAAGGTGAGTAGAA
GTTGATAATTTGAAAGTGGAGTAGTGTCTATGGGGTTTTTGCCTTAAATGACAGAATACATTCCCAATAT
ACCAAACATAACTGTTTCTCGAGGTCGACGGTATCG
